Addgene plasmid #33354: pIRESNEO-Scambio-HA
Depositing lab: John Groffen & Nora Heisterkamp. Depositing organization: Children's Hospital Los Angeles. Publication: Scambio, a novel guanine nucleotide exchange factor for Rho. Curtis C, Hemmeryckx B, Haataja L, Senadheera D, Groffen J, Heisterkamp N. Mol Cancer. 2004 Apr 23;3:10. 10.1186/1476-4598-3-10 PubMed 15107133.
Backbone
  Vector backbone: pIRESNEO
  Backbone manufacturer: Clontech
  Backbone size w/o insert (bp): 5300
  Vector type: Mammalian Expression
  Selectable markers: Neomycin (select with G418)
Growth in bacteria
  Bacterial resistance: Ampicillin, 100 μg/mL
  Growth temperature: 37°C
  Growth strain: DH5alpha
  Copy number: High Copy
Gene/Insert
  Gene/Insert name: Scambio (alt names: Sabi; ARHGEF40)
  Species: H. sapiens (human)
  Insert size (bp): 5200
  GenBank ID: BAB84883 NM_018071
  Entrez Gene: ARHGEF40 (a.k.a. SOLO)
  Tag / fusion protein: HA (N terminal on insert)
  Cloning method: Restriction Enzyme; 5′ cloning site EcoRI (not destroyed); 3′ cloning site EcoRI (not destroyed)
  Sequencing primers: 5′ T7
Terms and licenses: Academic/Nonprofit Terms; Industry Terms: Not Available to Industry
How to cite: pIRESNEO-Scambio-HA was a gift from John Groffen & Nora Heisterkamp (Addgene plasmid # 33354 ; http://n2t.net/addgene:33354 ; RRID:Addgene_33354)
