[The description below was written by a language model from this plasmid's Addgene catalogue record.]
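Description:
pIRESNEO-Scambio-HA is a mammalian expression plasmid built on the commercial pIRESNEO backbone (about 5.3 kb without insert), carrying a roughly 5.2 kb human cDNA for Scambio, also known as Sabi, SOLO or ARHGEF40. The associated publication describes Scambio as a guanine nucleotide exchange factor for Rho. The coding sequence bears an HA epitope tag at its N terminus, allowing the expressed protein to be detected or immunoprecipitated with anti-HA antibodies. The insert was cloned by restriction digestion into an EcoRI site, and EcoRI sites are retained at both ends, so the fragment can be excised with a single enzyme. Because both ends carry the same site, cloning was non-directional. A T7 primer is listed for sequencing from the 5′ side.

In bacteria the plasmid is maintained at high copy and selected with ampicillin. In mammalian cells the selectable marker is neomycin resistance, selected with G418. As the backbone name indicates, vectors of this type place the gene of interest and the neomycin resistance gene on one bicistronic transcript linked by an internal ribosome entry site. Cells that survive G418 selection are therefore very likely to express the upstream insert as well, which helps when deriving stable lines. The record does not state the promoter driving this transcript, and no feature table is provided, so the exact arrangement of regulatory elements cannot be confirmed here. The construct suits transient or stable expression of HA-tagged Scambio in mammalian cells, for example to study its exchange activity toward Rho-family GTPases, its localisation or its binding partners.
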