>Addgene plasmid #33354 | pIRESNEO-Scambio-HA | addgene partial sequence | sequence record 42692 | CMV-F 5'-CGCAAATGGGCGGTAGGCGTG-3'
CTCTCTGGNTNNNTAGAGAACCCACTGCTTACTGGCTTATCGAAATTAATACGACTCACTATAGGGAGAC
CCAAGCTTGGTACCGAGCTCGGATCGATATCTGCGGCCGCGTCGACGGAATTCGGATCTCTATGGCTTAC
CCATACGATGTTCCAGATTACGCTAGCTTGGGTGGTCATATGGCCATGGAGCCTGAGCCAGTGGAGGACT
GTGTGCAGAGCACTCTCGCCGCCCTGTATCCACCCTTTGAGGCAACAGCCCCCACCCTGTTGGGCCAGGT
GTTCCAGGTGGTGGAGAGGACTTATCGGGAGGACGCACTGAGGTACACGCTGGACTTCCTGGTACCAGCC
AAGCACCTGCTTGCCAAGGTCCAGCAGGAAGCCTGTGCCCAATACAGTGGATTCCTCTTCTTCCATGAGG
GGTGGCCGCTCTGCCTGCATGAACAGGTGGTGGTGCAGCTAGCAGCCCTACCCTGGCAACTGCTGCGCCC
AGGAGACTTCTATCTGCAGGTGGTGCCCTCAGCTGCCCAAGCACCCCGACTAGCACTCAAGTGTCTGGCC
CCTGGGGGTGGGCGGGTGCAGGAGGTTCCTGTGCCCAATGAGGCTTGTGCCTACCTATTCACACCTGAGT
GGCTACAAGGCATCAACAAGGACCGGCCAACAGGTCGCCTCAGTACCTGCCTACTGTCTGCGCCCTCTGG
GATTCAGCGGCTGCCCTGGGCTGAGCTCATCTGTCCACGATTTGTGCACAAAGAGGGCCTCATGGTTGGA
CATCAGCCAAGTACACTGCCCCCAGA
